>Addgene plasmid #32095 | pMslc | depositor full sequence | sequence record 36250 | pMslc sequence 5274 bps
CCTGCAGGGCCTGAAATAACCTCTGAAAGAGGAACTTGGTTAGGTACCTTCTGAGGCTGAAAGAACCAGC
TGTGGAATGTGTGTCAGTTAGGGTGTGGAAAGTCCCCAGGCTCCCCAGCAGGCAGAAGTATGCAAAGCAT
GCATCTCAATTAGTCAGCAACCAGGTGTGGAAAGTCCCCAGGCTCCCCAGCAGGCAGAAGTATGCAAAGC
ATGCATCTCAATTAGTCAGCAACCATAGTCCCACTAGTTCCGCCAGAGCGCGCGAGGGCCTCCAGCGGCC
GCCCCTCCCCCACAGCAGGGGCGGGGTCCCGCGCCCACCGGAAGGAGCGGGCTCGGGGCGGGCGGCGCTG
ATTGGCCGGGGCGGGCCTGACGCCGACGCGGCTATAAGAGACCACAAGCGACCCGCAGGGCCAGACGTTC
TTCGCCGAAGCTTGCCGTCAGAACGCAGGTGAGGGGCGGGTGTGGCTTCCGCGGGCCGCCGAGCTGGAGG
TCCTGCTCCGAGCGGGCCGGGCCCCGCTGTCGTCGGCGGGGATTAGCTGCGAGCATTCCCGCTTCGAGTT
GCGGGCGGCGCGGGAGGCAGAGTGCGAGGCCTAGCGGCAACCCCGTAGCCTCGCCTCGTGTCCGGCTTGA
GGCCTAGCGTGGTGTCCGCGCCGCCGCCGCGTGCTACTCCGGCCGCACTCTGGTCTTTTTTTTTTTTGTT
GTTGTTGCCCTGCTGCCTTCGATTGCCGTTCAGCAATAGGGGCTAACAAAGGGAGGGTGCGGGGCTTGCT
CGCCCGGAGCCCGGAGAGGTCATGGTTGGGGAGGAATGGAGGGACAGGAGTGGCGGCTGGGGCCCGCCCG
CCTTCGGAGCACATGTCCGACGCCACCTGGATGGGGCGAGGCCTGGGGTTTTTCCCGAAGCAACCAGGCT
GGGGTTAGCGTGCCGAGGCCATGTGGCCCCAGCACCCGGCACGATCTGGCTTGGCGGCGCCGCGTTGCCC
TGCCTCCCTAACTAGGGTGAGGCCATCCCGTCCGGCACCAGTTGCGTGCGTGGAAAGATGGCCGCTCCCG
GGCCCTGTTGCAAGGAGCTCAAAATGGAGGACGCGGCAGCCCGGTGGAGCGGGCGGGTGAGTCACCCACA
CAAAGGAAGAGGGCCTGGTCCCTCACCGGCTGCTGCTTCCTGTGACCCCGTGGTCCTATCGGCCGCAATA
GTCACCTCGGGCTTTTGAGCACGGCTAGTCGCGGCGGGGGGAGGGGATGTAATGGCGTTGGAGTTTGTTC
ACATTTGGTGGGTGGAGACTAGTCAGGCCAGCCTGGCGCTGGAAGTCATTTTTGGAATTTGTCCCCTTGA
GTTTTGAGCGGAGCTAATTCTCGGGCTTCTTAGCGGTTCAAAGGTATCTTTTAAACCCTTTTTTAGGTGT
TGTGAAAACCACCGCTAATTCAAAGCAACCGGTGATATCGGATCCACGCGTACCATGGCTGCCCCGAGAG
ACAATGTCACTTTATTATTCAAGTTATACTGCTTGGCAGTGATGACCCTGATGGCTGCAGTCTATACCAT
AGCTTTAAGATACACAAGGACATCAGACAAAGAACTCTACTTTTCAACCACAGCCGTGTGTATCACAGAA
GTTATAAAGTTATTGCTAAGTGTGGGAATTTTAGCTAAAGAAACTGGTAGTCTGGGTAGATTCAAAGCAT
CTTTAAGAGAAAATGTCTTGGGGAGCCCCAAGGAACTGTTGAAGTTAAGTGTGCCATCGTTAGTGTATGC
TGTTCAGAACAACATGGCTTTCCTAGCTCTTAGCAATCTGGATGCAGCAGTGTACCAGGTGACCTACCAG
TTGAAGATTCCGTGTACTGCTTTATGCACTGTTTTAATGTTAAACCGGACACTCAGCAAATTACAGTGGG
TTTCAGTTTTTATGCTGTGTGCTGGAGTTACGCTTGTACAGTGGAAACCAGCCCAAGCTACAAAAGTGGT
GGTGGAACAAAATCCATTATTAGGGTTTGGCGCTATAGCTATTGCTGTATTGTGCTCAGGATTTGCAGGA
GTATATTTTGAAAAAGTTTTAAAGAGTTCAGATACTTCTCTTTGGGTGAGAAACATTCAAATGTATCTAT
CAGGGATTATTGTGACATTAGCTGGCGTCTACTTGTCAGATGGAGCTGAAATTAAAGAAAAAGGATTTTT
CTATGGTTACACATATTATGTCTGGTTTGTCATCTTTCTTGCAAGTGTTGGTGGCCTCTACACTTCTGTT
GTGGTTAAGTACACAGACAACATCATGAAAGGCTTTTCTGCAGCAGCGGCCATTGTCCTTTCCACCATTG
CTTCAGTAATGCTGTTTGGATTACAGATAACACTCACCTTTGCCCTGGGTACTCTTCTTGTATGTGTTTC
CATATATCTCTATGGATTACCCAGACAAGACACTACATCCATCCAACAAGGAGAAACAGCTTCAAAGGAG
AGAGTTATTGGTGTGTGATTTTAGCCTCACGTGAGACTCCTTTTAAGACTAAACCATTTGCATTAAACTA
GAGCCTTAAGTCAATCTCAGAAGGTAGCATAAACAAATAAAAATTAACTGTATGGCATGATCAGTGCGGT
TATGTGGAAACAACAACAAACAAACGAAGCTATCTGAGTGAACTGCTAATACAGAAACTTAATGTAGACC
TGTTTGGGGTCTACTATTGTTTTAGAATGAAGGAATTGTATTATTGTGTGTATATATAATTTGTAAATAA
AAAGTATGGAGATGATACGGTGTTAAAAAAAATCATGGTAAGGCTACAATACTCAAGTAACAAGGTTTGG
GACAATGTCTAAGGGTTAAAGTGCCAAAGCCATTTCTGTACTAACTGTTCTCTTGTTCCGGTACCGGGGA
GAAGGATGACCCCTCCTTATTCTCCAATTCATGTACAGTATTTTGTCCTAGCAGCATAAAGACCTAGCTC
TTTTCTTACAAGAGGCAGAAACAAGACAGGCTAGTTCATAAACAAACTGTGTAACTTCTCAAAATGAATC
TATTTCATAACTCGGACAATTTCTGGGTGGTGACTGAGTACCCCTTTAGTGAGTACCCCTTTAGTGCTAT
ATTTGTGCCATTCATTATCTGGTTCATATTTCTTTTCTGTTAGATGATACACATTTCTTCAAAAAAATTT
CTAATGTCACTTTTGTACTTTTTTAAATAAAGTATGTTTAACTGTTGGGCTCTCAATAATTTGTGAAATT
TCAGTGTTTTCTATAATGTTAATGGGGAAATTCAGCAATAAACTTTATTTGTAAGAAAGAAAAAAAAAAA
AAAAAAACTCGACTCTAGGAGCAGGTTTCCCCAATGACACAAAACGTGCAACTTGAAACTCCGCCTGGTC
TTTCCAGGTCTAGAGGGGTAACACTTTGTACTGCGTTTGGCTCCACGCTCGATCCACTGGCGAGTGTTAG
TAACAGCACTGTTGCTTCGTAGCGGAGCATGACGGCCGTGGGAACTCCTCCTTGGTAACAAGGACCCACG
GGGCCAAAAGCCACGCCCACACGGGCCCGTCATGTGTGCAACCCCAGCACGGCGACTTTACTGCGAAACC
CACTTTAAAGTGACATTGAAACTGGTACCCACACACTGGTGACAGGCTAAGGATGCCCTTCAGGTACCCC
GAGGTAACACGCGACACTCGGGATCTGAGAAGGGGACTGGGGCTTCTATAAAAGCGCTCGGTTTAAAAAG
CTTCTATGCCTGAATAGGTGACCGGAGGTCGGCACCTTTCCTTTGCAATTACTGACCCTATGAATACAAC
TGACTGTTTGACAATTAATCATCGGCATAGTATATCGGCATAGTATAATACGACTCACTATAGGAGGGCC
ACCATGAAGACCTTCAACATCTCTCAGCAGGATCTGGAGCTGGTGGAGGTCGCCACTGAGAAGATCACCA
TGCTCTATGAGGACAACAAGCACCATGTCGGGGCGGCCATCAGGACCAAGACTGGGGAGATCATCTCTGC
TGTCCACATTGAGGCCTACATTGGCAGGGTCACTGTCTGTGCTGAAGCCATTGCCATTGGGTCTGCTGTG
AGCAACGGGCAGAAGGACTTTGACACCATTGTGGCTGTCAGGCACCCCTACTCTGATGAGGTGGACAGAT
CCATCAGGGTGGTCAGCCCCTGTGGCATGTGCAGAGAGCTCATCTCTGACTATGCTCCTGACTGCTTTGT
GCTCATTGAGATGAATGGCAAGCTGGTCAAAACCACCATTGAGGAACTCATCCCCCTCAAGTACACCAGG
AACTAAACCTGAATTCGCTAGCTGGCCAGACATGATAAGATACATTGATGAGTTTGGACAAACCACAACT
AGAATGCAGTGAAAAAAATGCTTTATTTGTGAAATTTGTGATGCTATTGCTTTATTTGTAACCATTATAA
GCTGCAATAAACAAGTTAACAACAACAATTGCATTCATTTTATGTTTCAGGTTCAGGGGGAGGTGTGGGA
GGTTTTTTAAAGCAAGTAAAACCTCTACAAATGTGGTATGGAAATGTTAATTAACTAGCCATGACCAAAA
TCCCTTAACGTGAGTTTTCGTTCCACTGAGCGTCAGACCCCGTAGAAAAGATCAAAGGATCTTCTTGAGA
TCCTTTTTTTCTGCGCGTAATCTGCTGCTTGCAAACAAAAAAACCACCGCTACCAGCGGTGGTTTGTTTG
CCGGATCAAGAGCTACCAACTCTTTTTCCGAAGGTAACTGGCTTCAGCAGAGCGCAGATACCAAATACTG
TTCTTCTAGTGTAGCCGTAGTTAGGCCACCACTTCAAGAACTCTGTAGCACCGCCTACATACCTCGCTCT
GCTAATCCTGTTACCAGTGGCTGCTGCCAGTGGCGATAAGTCGTGTCTTACCGGGTTGGACTCAAGACGA
TAGTTACCGGATAAGGCGCAGCGGTCGGGCTGAACGGGGGGTTCGTGCACACAGCCCAGCTTGGAGCGAA
CGACCTACACCGAACTGAGATACCTACAGCGTGAGCTATGAGAAAGCGCCACGCTTCCCGAAGGGAGAAA
GGCGGACAGGTATCCGGTAAGCGGCAGGGTCGGAACAGGAGAGCGCACGAGGGAGCTTCCAGGGGGAAAC
GCCTGGTATCTTTATAGTCCTGTCGGGTTTCGCCACCTCTGACTTGAGCGTCGATTTTTGTGATGCTCGT
CAGGGGGGCGGAGCCTATGGAAAAACGCCAGCAACGCGGCCTTTTTACGGTTCCTGGCCTTTTGCTGGCC
TTTTGCTCACATGTTCTTAATTAA
Features (pLannotate 1.2.2; 10 found; start..end, strand, type, name):
     51..242     +  promoter       SV40 promoter (fragment): SV40 enhancer and early promoter
    449..1396    +  intron         mEF-1α intron: intron upstream of the start codon of mouse EF-1α
   1455..2465    +  CDS            SLC35A1: S35A1_HUMAN - Experimental evidence at protein level: Swiss-Prot protein existence level 1. Transports CMP-sialic acid from the cytosol into Golgi vesicles where glycosyltransferases function (PubMed:15576474). Efficient CMP-sialic acid uptake depends on the presence of free CMP inside the vesicles, suggesting the proteins functions as an antiporter. Binds both CMP-sialic acid and free CMP, but has higher affinity for free CMP (By similarity). From Homo sapiens (Human).
   3310..3754    +  misc_feature   FMDV IRES: internal ribosome entry site (IRES) of the foot-and-mouth disease virus
   3788..3806    +  promoter       tac promoter (fragment): strong E. coli promoter; hybrid between the trp and lac UV5 promoters
   3826..3844    +  promoter       T7 promoter: promoter for bacteriophage T7 RNA polymerase
   3854..4273    +  CDS            bsr: BSR_BACCE - Experimental evidence at protein level: Swiss-Prot protein existence level 1. Catalyzes the deamination of the cytosine moiety of the antibiotics blasticidin S, cytomycin and acetylblasticidin S. From Bacillus cereus.
   4306..4427    -  polyA_signal   SV40 poly(A) signal: SV40 polyadenylation signal
   4450..4521    -  CDS            large T antigen (fragment): large T antigen from SV40 (simian virus 40)
   4615..5203    +  rep_origin     ori: high-copy-number ColE1/pMB1/pBR322/pUC origin of replication
