[The description below was written by a language model from this plasmid's Addgene catalogue record and pLannotate feature annotations shown in this document.]
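Description:
pMslc is a mammalian expression plasmid built on the InvivoGen pMONO-blasti backbone that carries human SLC35A1, the CMP-sialic acid transporter that moves CMP-sialic acid from the cytosol into the Golgi, where sialyltransferases use it. The catalogue lists the promoter as FerH (ferritin heavy chain). The feature table does not annotate that element by name but shows an SV40 enhancer/early promoter fragment followed by a mouse EF-1α intron upstream of the coding sequence, consistent with a composite promoter region. The insert, cloned between NcoI and XbaI sites that remain intact, is recorded as about 1.8 kb. The annotated SLC35A1 open reading frame accounts for roughly 1 kb of this, and the remaining downstream sequence is unannotated.

Downstream of the insert, a foot-and-mouth disease virus IRES links the transporter to the bsr blasticidin S deaminase gene from Bacillus cereus, so both proteins are translated from a single bicistronic transcript that ends at an SV40 polyadenylation signal. This arrangement ties blasticidin resistance in mammalian cells to expression of the gene of interest. Short bacterial promoter elements (a tac fragment and a T7 promoter) sit immediately upstream of bsr and let the same marker function in E. coli, so blasticidin is the only selection agent in both hosts. The plasmid replicates in bacteria from a high-copy ColE1/pUC-type origin.

The associated publication concerns the roles of glycosaminoglycans and sialylated glycans in Merkel cell polyomavirus entry. This suggests the plasmid was used to supply or restore CMP-sialic acid transport, and hence cell-surface sialylation, in cultured cells, although the record does not describe the specific experiments.
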