Addgene plasmid #32095: pMslc
Depositing lab: Christopher Buck. Depositing organization: National Cancer Institute (NCI). Publication: Glycosaminoglycans and sialylated glycans sequentially facilitate merkel cell polyomavirus infectious entry. Schowalter RM, Pastrana DV, Buck CB. PLoS Pathog. 2011 Jul;7(7):e1002161. Epub 2011 Jul 28. 10.1371/journal.ppat.1002161 PubMed 21829355.
Backbone
  Vector backbone: pMONO-blasti
  Backbone manufacturer: InvivoGen
  Backbone size w/o insert (bp): 3435
  Vector type: Mammalian Expression
  Selectable markers: Blasticidin
Growth in bacteria
  Bacterial resistance: Blasticidin, 100 μg/mL
  Growth temperature: 37°C
  Growth strain: DH5alpha
  Copy number: High Copy
Gene/Insert
  Gene/Insert name: SLC35A1 (alt names: solute carrier family 35 (CMP-sialic acid transporter), member A1; CMP-sialic acid transporter)
  Species: H. sapiens (human)
  Insert size (bp): 1839
  Entrez Gene: SLC35A1 (a.k.a. CDG2F, CMPST, CST, hCST)
  Promoter: FerH
  Cloning method: Restriction Enzyme; 5′ cloning site NcoI (not destroyed); 3′ cloning site XbaI (not destroyed)
  Sequencing primers: 5′ TGAGCGGAGCTAATTCTCG
Terms and licenses: Academic/Nonprofit Terms; Industry Terms: Not Available to Industry
Depositor comments: Please consult laboratory website, http://home.ccr.cancer.gov/Lco/plasmids.asp, for more information.
How to cite: pMslc was a gift from Christopher Buck (Addgene plasmid # 32095 ; http://n2t.net/addgene:32095 ; RRID:Addgene_32095)
