>Addgene plasmid #32095 | pMslc | addgene partial sequence | sequence record 39077 | pBR322ori-F
ACTTGAGCGTCGATTTTTGTGATGCTCGTCAGGGGGGCGGAGCCTATGGAAAAACGCCAGCAACGCGGCC
TTTTTACGGTTCCTGGCCTTTTGCTGGCCTTTTGCTCACATGTTCTTAATTAACCTGCAGGGCCTGAAAT
AACCTCTGAAAGAGGAACTTGGTTAGGTACCTTCTGAGGCTGAAAGAACCAGCTGTGGAATGTGTGTCAG
TTAGGGTGTGGAAAGTCCCCAGGCTCCCCAGCAGGCAGAAGTATGCAAAGCATGCATCTCAATTAGTCAG
CAACCAGGTGTGGAAAGTCCCCAGGCTCCCCAGCAGGCAGAAGTATGCAAAGCATGCATCTCAATTAGTC
AGCAACCATAGTCCCACTAGTTCCGCCAGAGCGCGCGAGGGCCTCCAGCGGCCGCCCCTCCCCCACAGCA
GGGGCGGGGTCCCGCGCCCACCGGAAGGAGCGGGCTCGGGGCGGGCGGCGCTGATTGGCCGGGGCGGGCC
TGACGCCGACGCGGCTATAAGAGACCACAAGCGACCCGCAGGGCCAGACGTTCTTCGCCGAAGCTTGCCG
TCAGAACGCAGGTGAGGGGCGGGTGTGGCTTCCGCGGGCCGCCGAGCTGGAGGTCCTGCTCCGAGCGGGC
CGGGCCCCGCTGTCGTCGGCGGGGATTAGCTGCGAGCATTCCCGCTTCGAGTTGCGGGCGGCGCGGGAGG
CAGAGTGCGAGGCCTAGCGGCAACCCCGTAGCCTCGCCTCGTGTCCG
