>Addgene plasmid #32095 | pMslc | addgene partial sequence | sequence record 39282 | FMDV-IRES-R (5' CTCCGCTACGAAGCAACAGT 3')
AACGCAGTACAAAGTGTTACCCCTCTAGACCTGGAAAGACCAGGCGGAGTTTCAAGTTGCACGTTTTGTG
TCATTGGGGAAACCTGCTCCTAGAGTCGAGTTTTTTTTTTTTTTTTTTCTTTCTTACAAATAAAGTTTAT
TGCTGAATTTCCCCATTAACATTATAGAAAACACTGAAATTTCACAAATTATTGAGAGCCCAACAGTTAA
ACATACTTTATTTAAAAAAGTACAAAAGTGACATTAGAAATTTTTTTGAAGAAATGTGTATCATCTAACA
GAAAAGAAATATGAACCAGATAATGAATGGCACAAATATAGCACTAAAGGGGTACTCACTAAAGGGGTAC
TCAGTCACCACCCAGAAATTGTCCGAGTTATGAAATAGATTCATTTTGAGAAGTTACACAGTTTGTTTAT
GAACTAGCCTGTCTTGTTTCTGCCTCTTGTAAGAAAAGAGCTAGGTCTTTATGCTGCTAGGACAAAATAC
TGTACATGAATTGGAGAATAAGGAGGGGTCATCCTTCTCCCCGGTACCGGAACAAGAGAACAGTTAGTAC
AGAAATGGCTTTGGCACTTTAACCCTTAGACATTGTCCCAAACCTTGTTACTTGAGTATTGTAGCCTTAC
CATGATTTTTTTTAACACCGTATCATCTCCATACTTTTTATTTACAAATTATATATACACACAATAATAC
AATTCCTTCATTCTAAAACAATAGTAGACCCCAAACAGGTCTACATTAAGTTTCTGTATTAGCAGTTCAC
TCAGATAGCTTCGTTTGTTTGTTGTTGTTTCCACATAACCGCACTGATCA
